Addgene plasmid #51342: 2PSW
Depositing lab: Cheryl Arrowsmith. Depositing organization: University of Toronto.
Backbone
  Vector backbone: pET28a-LIC
  Vector type: Bacterial Expression
Growth in bacteria
  Bacterial resistance: Kanamycin, 50 μg/mL
  Growth temperature: 37°C
  Growth strain: DH5alpha
  Copy number: Low Copy
Gene/Insert
  Gene/Insert name: 2PSW (alt names: MAK3; BC012731)
  Mutation: Truncation: See Comments
  Promoter: T7
  Tag / fusion protein: His (N terminal on insert)
  Cloning method: Ligation Independent Cloning
  Sequencing primers: 5′ T7; 3′ T7-term
Terms and licenses: Academic/Nonprofit Terms; Industry Terms: Not Available to Industry
How to cite: 2PSW was a gift from Cheryl Arrowsmith (Addgene plasmid # 51342 ; http://n2t.net/addgene:51342 ; RRID:Addgene_51342)
