[The description below was written by a language model from this plasmid's Addgene catalogue record.]
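Description:
2PSW is a bacterial expression plasmid built on the pET28a-LIC backbone, a derivative of the pET28a T7 expression system adapted for ligation-independent cloning. It is propagated in standard cloning strains of E. coli as a low-copy plasmid and is selected with kanamycin. No feature table accompanies the record, so details such as the origin of replication, the lac operator/lacI regulatory elements usually associated with pET vectors, or any protease cleavage site between tag and insert are not stated and cannot be confirmed here.

The insert is listed under the name 2PSW, with the alternative names MAK3 and BC012731. The latter has the form of a cDNA clone accession, and the construct name resembles a structure database identifier, although the record does not explain either. The coding sequence is a truncated form of the protein rather than the full-length open reading frame. The record refers to comments for the exact boundaries, but those comments are not included, so the residues retained are not known. The species of origin is also not stated. Expression is driven by the T7 promoter, which requires a host that supplies T7 RNA polymerase, and the protein is produced with an N-terminal His tag that allows purification by immobilised metal affinity chromatography. The insert was introduced by ligation-independent cloning and is flanked by the standard T7 promoter and T7 terminator priming sites used for sequence verification.

The design suits recombinant overproduction and purification of the truncated MAK3 fragment in E. coli, for example for biochemical or structural work, though the record does not state a specific purpose.
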