>Addgene plasmid #51342 | 2PSW | depositor partial sequence | sequence record 78244 | Insert sequence
AAAGGTAGCCGGATCGAGCTGGGAGATGTGACACCACACAATATTAAACAGTTGAAAAGATTGAATCAGG
TCATCTTTCCAGTCAGCTACAATGACAAGTTCTACAAGGATGTGCTGGAGGTTGGCGAGCTAGCAAAACT
TGCCTATTTCAATGATATTGCTGTAGGTGCAGTATGCTGTAGGGTGGATCATTCACAGAATCAGAAGAGA
CTTTACATCATGACACTAGGATGTCTGGCACCTTACCGAAGGCTAGGAATAGGAACTAAAATGTTAAATC
ATGTCTTAAACATCTGTGAAAAAGATGGTACTTTTGACAACATTTATCTGCATGTCCAGATCAGCAATGA
GTCGGCAATTGACTTCTACAGGAAGTTTGGCTTTGAGATTATTGAGACAAAGAAGAACTACTATAAGAGG
ATAGAGCCCGCAGATGCTCATGTGCTGCAGAAAAACCTCAAAGTTCCTTCTGGTCAGAATGCAGATGTGC
AAAAGACAGACAAC
