>Addgene plasmid #51342 | 2PSW | addgene partial sequence | sequence record 79405 | T7 5'-TAATACGACTCACTATAGGG-3'
AATAATTTTGTTTAACTTTAAGAAGGAGATATACCATGGGCAGCAGCCATCATCATCATCATCACAGCAG
CGGCCTGGTTCCGCGTGGTAGTAAAGGTAGCCGGATCGAGCTGGGAGATGTGACACCACACAATATTAAA
CAGTTGAAAAGATTGAATCAGGTCATCTTTCCAGTCAGCTACAATGACAAGTTCTACAAGGATGTGCTGG
AGGTTGGCGAGCTAGCAAAACTTGCCTATTTCAATGATATTGCTGTAGGTGCAGTATGCTGTAGGGTGGA
TCATTCACAGAATCAGAAGAGACTTTACATCATGACACTAGGATGTCTGGCACCTTACCGAAGGCTAGGA
ATAGGAACTAAAATGTTAAATCATGTCTTAAACATCTGTGAAAAAGATGGTACTTTTGACAACATTTATC
TGCATGTCCAGATCAGCAATGAGTCGGCAATTGACTTCTACAGGAAGTTTGGCTTTGAGATTATTGAGAC
AAAGAAGAACTACTATAAGAGGATAGAGCCCGCAGATGCTCATGTGCTGCAGAAAAACCTCAAAGTTCCT
TCTGGTCAGAATGCAGATGTGCAAAAGACAGACAACTGATGACGAAGCTTGCGGCCGCACTCGAGCACCA
CCACCACCACCACTGAGATCCGGCTGCTAACAAAGCCCGAAAGGAAGCTGAGTTGGCTGCTGCCACCGCT
GAGCAATAACTAGCATAACCCCTTGGGGCCTCTAAACGGGTCTTGAGGGGTTTTTTGCTGAAAGGAGGAA
CTATATCCGGATTGGCGAATGGG
[124 nt withheld, positions 794-917]
CGCCGGCTTTCCC
